>Addgene plasmid #140405 | pN_UBQ10/mApple | addgene full sequence | sequence record 292694 | Addgene NGS Result
CTCCCATATGGTCTCGACGAGTCAGTAATAAACGGCGTCAAAGTGGTTGCAGCCGGCACACACGAGTCGT
GTTTATCAACTCAAAGCACAAATACTTTTCCTCAACCTAAAAATAAGGCAATTAGCCAAAAACAACTTTG
CGTGTAAACAACGCTCAATACACGTGTCATTTTATTATTAGCTATTGCTTCACCGCCTTAGCTTTCTCGT
GACCTAGTCGTCCTCGTCTTTTCTTCTTCTTCTTCTATAAAACAATACCCAAAGAGCTCTTCTTCTTCAC
AATTCAGATTTCAATTTCTCAAAATCTTAAAAACTTTCTCTCAATTCTCTCTACCGTGATCAAGGTAAAT
TTCTGTGTTCCTTATTCTCTCAAAATCTTCGATTTTGTTTTCGTTCGATCCCAATTTCGTATATGTTCTT
TGGTTTAGATTCTGTTAATCTTAGATCGAAGACGATTTTCTGGGTTTGATCGTTAGATATCATCTTAATT
CTCGATTAGGGTTTCATAGATATCATCCGATTTGTTCAAATAATTTGAGTTTTGTCGAATAATTACTCTT
CGATTTGTGATTTCTATCTAGATCTGGTGTTAGTTTCTAGTTTGTGCGATCGAATTTGTCGATTAATCTG
AGTTTTTCTGATTAACAGGCGGCCGCACTAGTGATATCACAAGTTTATGGTGAGCAAGGGCGAGGAGAAT
AACATGGCCATCATCAAGGAGTTCATGCGCTTCAAGGTGCACATGGAGGGCTCCGTGAACGGCCACGAGT
TCGAGATCGAGGGCGAGGGCGAGGGCCGCCCCTACGAGGCCTTTCAGACCGCTAAGCTGAAGGTGACCAA
GGGTGGCCCCCTGCCCTTCGCCTGGGACATCCTGTCCCCTCAGTTCATGTACGGCTCCAAGGTCTACATT
AAGCACCCAGCCGACATCCCCGACTACTTCAAGCTGTCCTTCCCCGAGGGCTTCAGGTGGGAGCGCGTGA
TGAACTTCGAGGACGGCGGCATTATTCACGTTAACCAGGACTCCTCCCTGCAGGACGGCGTGTTCATCTA
CAAGGTGAAGCTGCGCGGCACCAACTTCCCCTCCGACGGCCCCGTAATGCAGAAGAAGACCATGGGCTGG
GAGGCCTCCGAGGAGCGGATGTACCCCGAGGACGGCGCCCTGAAGAGCGAGATCAAGAAGAGGCTGAAGC
TGAAGGACGGCGGCCACTACGCCGCCGAGGTCAAGACCACCTACAAGGCCAAGAAGCCCGTGCAGCTGCC
CGGCGCCTACATCGTCGACATCAAGTTGGACATCGTGTCCCACAACGAGGACTACACCATCGTGGAACAG
TACGAACGCGCCGAGGGCCGCCACTCCACCGGCGGCATGGACGAGCTGTACAAGTAATCGTTCAGCTTTC
TTGTACAAAGTGGTGATATCCCGCGGCCATGCTAGAGTCCGCAAAAATCACCAGTCTCTCTCTACAAATC
TATCTCTCTCTATTTTTCTCCAGAATAATGTGTGAGTAGTTCCCAGATAAGGGAATTAGGGTTCTTATAG
GGTTTCGCTCATGTGTTGAGCATATAAGAAACCCTTAGTATGTATTTGTATTTGTAAAATACTTCTATCA
ATAAAATTTCTAATTCCTAAAACCAAAATCCAGTGACCTGCAGGCATGCGACGTCGGGCCCAAGCTTAGC
TTGAGCTTGGATCAGATTGTCGTTTCCCGCCTTCAGTTTAAACTATCAGTGTTTGACAGGATATATTGGC
GGGTAAACCTAAGAGAAAAGAGCGTTTATTAGAATAATCGGATATTTAAAAGGGCGTGAAAAGGTTTATC
CGTTCGTCCATTTGTATGTGCATGCCAACCACAGGGTTCCCCTCGGGATCAAAGTACTTTAAAGTACTTT
AAAGTACTTTAAAGTACTTTGATCCAACCCCTCCGCTGCTATAGTGCAGTCGGCTTCTGACGTTCAGTGC
AGCCGTCTTCTGAAAACGACATGTCGCACAAGTCCTAAGTTACGCGACAGGCTGCCGCCCTGCCCTTTTC
CTGGCGTTTTCTTGTCGCGTGTTTTAGTCGCATAAAGTAGAATACTTGCGACTAGAACCGGAGACATTAC
GCCATGAACAAGAGCGCCGCCGCTGGCCTGCTGGGCTATGCCCGCGTCAGCACCGACGACCAGGACTTGA
CCAACCAACGGGCCGAACTGCACGCGGCCGGCTGCACCAAGCTGTTTTCCGAGAAGATCACCGGCACCAG
GCGCGACCGCCCGGAGCTGGCCAGGATGCTTGACCACCTACGCCCTGGCGACGTTGTGACAGTGACCAGG
CTAGACCGCCTGGCCCGCAGCACCCGCGACCTACTGGACATTGCCGAGCGCATCCAGGAGGCCGGCGCGG
GCCTGCGTAGCCTGGCAGAGCCGTGGGCCGACACCACCACGCCGGCCGGCCGCATGGTGTTGACCGTGTT
CGCCGGCATTGCCGAGTTCGAGCGTTCCCTAATCATCGACCGCACCCGGAGCGGGCGCGAGGCCGCCAAG
GCCCGAGGCGTGAAGTTTGGCCCCCGCCCTACCCTCACCCCGGCACAGATCGCGCACGCCCGCGAGCTGA
TCGACCAGGAAGGCCGCACCGTGAAAGAGGCGGCTGCACTGCTTGGCGTGCATCGCTCGACCCTGTACCG
CGCACTTGAGCGCAGCGAGGAAGTGACGCCCACCGAGGCCAGGCGGCGCGGTGCCTTCCGTGAGGACGCA
TTGACCGAGGCCGACGCCCTGGCGGCCGCCGAGAATGAACGCCAAGAGGAACAAGCATGAAACCGCACCA
GGACGGCCAGGACGAACCGTTTTTCATTACCGAAGAGATCGAGGCGGAGATGATCGCGGCCGGGTACGTG
TTCGAGCCGCCCGCGCACGTCTCAACCGTGCGGCTGCATGAAATCCTGGCCGGTTTGTCTGATGCCAAGC
TGGCGGCCTGGCCGGCCAGCTTGGCCGCTGAAGAAACCGAGCGCCGCCGTCTAAAAAGGTGATGTGTATT
TGAGTAAAACAGCTTGCGTCATGCGGTCGCTGCGTATATGATGCGATGAGTAAATAAACAAATACGCAAG
GGGAACGCATGAAGGTTATCGCTGTACTTAACCAGAAAGGCGGGTCAGGCAAGACGACCATCGCAACCCA
TCTAGCCCGCGCCCTGCAACTCGCCGGGGCCGATGTTCTGTTAGTCGATTCCGATCCCCAGGGCAGTGCC
CGCGATTGGGCGGCCGTGCGGGAAGATCAACCGCTAACCGTTGTCGGCATCGACCGCCCGACGATTGACC
GCGACGTGAAGGCCATCGGCCGGCGCGACTTCGTAGTGATCGACGGAGCGCCCCAGGCGGCGGACTTGGC
TGTGTCCGCGATCAAGGCAGCCGACTTCGTGCTGATTCCGGTGCAGCCAAGCCCTTACGACATATGGGCC
ACCGCCGACCTGGTGGAGCTGGTTAAGCAGCGCATTGAGGTCACGGATGGAAGGCTACAAGCGGCCTTTG
TCGTGTCGCGGGCGATCAAAGGCACGCGCATCGGCGGTGAGGTTGCCGAGGCGCTGGCCGGGTACGAGCT
GCCCATTCTTGAGTCCCGTATCACGCAGCGCGTGAGCTACCCAGGCACTGCCGCCGCCGGCACAACCGTT
CTTGAATCAGAACCCGAGGGCGACGCTGCCCGCGAGGTCCAGGCGCTGGCCGCTGAAATTAAATCAAAAC
TCATTTGAGTTAATGAGGTAAAGAGAAAATGAGCAAAAGCACAAACACGCTAAGTGCCGGCCGTCCGAGC
GCACGCAGCAGCAAGGCTGCAACGTTGGCCAGCCTGGCAGACACGCCAGCCATGAAGCGGGTCAACTTTC
AGTTGCCGGCGGAGGATCACACCAAGCTGAAGATGTACGCGGTACGCCAAGGCAAGACCATTACCGAGCT
GCTATCTGAATACATCGCGCAGCTACCAGAGTAAATGAGCAAATGAATAAATGAGTAGATGAATTTTAGC
GGCTAAAGGAGGCGGCATGGAAAATCAAGAACAACCAGGCACCGACGCCGTGGAATGCCCCATGTGTGGA
GGAACGGGCGGTTGGCCAGGCGTAAGCGGCTGGGTTGTCTGCCGGCCCTGCAATGGCACTGGAACCCCCA
AGCCCGAGGAATCGGCGTGAGCGGTCGCAAACCATCCGGCCCGGTACAAATCGGCGCGGCGCTGGGTGAT
GACCTGGTGGAGAAGTTGAAGGCCGCGCAGGCCGCCCAGCGGCAACGCATCGAGGCAGAAGCACGCCCCG
GTGAATCGTGGCAAGCGGCCGCTGATCGAATCCGCAAAGAATCCCGGCAACCGCCGGCAGCCGGTGCGCC
GTCGATTAGGAAGCCGCCCAAGGGCGACGAGCAACCAGATTTTTTCGTTCCGATGCTCTATGACGTGGGC
ACCCGCGATAGTCGCAGCATCATGGACGTGGCCGTTTTCCGTCTGTCGAAGCGTGACCGACGAGCTGGCG
AGGTGATCCGCTACGAGCTTCCAGACGGGCACGTAGAGGTTTCCGCAGGGCCGGCCGGCATGGCCAGTGT
GTGGGATTACGACCTGGTACTGATGGCGGTTTCCCATCTAACCGAATCCATGAACCGATACCGGGAAGGG
AAGGGAGACAAGCCCGGCCGCGTGTTCCGTCCACACGTTGCGGACGTACTCAAGTTCTGCCGGCGAGCCG
ATGGCGGAAAGCAGAAAGACGACCTGGTAGAAACCTGCATTCGGTTAAACACCACGCACGTTGCCATGCA
GCGTACGAAGAAGGCCAAGAACGGCCGCCTGGTGACGGTATCCGAGGGTGAAGCCTTGATTAGCCGCTAC
AAGATCGTAAAGAGCGAAACCGGGCGGCCGGAGTACATCGAGATCGAGCTAGCTGATTGGATGTACCGCG
AGATCACAGAAGGCAAGAACCCGGACGTGCTGACGGTTCACCCCGATTACTTTTTGATCGATCCCGGCAT
CGGCCGTTTTCTCTACCGCCTGGCACGCCGCGCCGCAGGCAAGGCAGAAGCCAGATGGTTGTTCAAGACG
ATCTACGAACGCAGTGGCAGCGCCGGAGAGTTCAAGAAGTTCTGTTTCACCGTGCGCAAGCTGATCGGGT
CAAATGACCTGCCGGAGTACGATTTGAAGGAGGAGGCGGGGCAGGCTGGCCCGATCCTAGTCATGCGCTA
CCGCAACCTGATCGAGGGCGAAGCATCCGCCGGTTCCTAATGTACGGAGCAGATGCTAGGGCAAATTGCC
CTAGCAGGGGAAAAAGGTCGAAAAGGTCTCTTTCCTGTGGATAGCACGTACATTGGGAACCCAAAGCCGT
ACATTGGGAACCGGAACCCGTACATTGGGAACCCAAAGCCGTACATTGGGAACCGGTCACACATGTAAGT
GACTGATATAAAAGAGAAAAAAGGCGATTTTTCCGCCTAAAACTCTTTAAAACTTATTAAAACTCTTAAA
ACCCGCCTGGCCTGTGCATAACTGTCTGGCCAGCGCACAGCCGAAGAGCTGCAAAAAGCGCCTACCCTTC
GGTCGCTGCGCTCCCTACGCCCCGCCGCTTCGCGTCGGCCTATCGCGGCCGCTGGCCGCTCAAAAATGGC
TGGCCTACGGCCAGGCAATCTACCAGGGCGCGGACAAGCCGCGCCGTCGCCACTCGACCGCCGGCGCCCA
CATCAAGGCACCCTGCCTCGCGCGTTTCGGTGATGACGGTGAAAACCTCTGACACATGCAGCTCCCGGAG
ACGGTCACAGCTTGTCTGTAAGCGGATGCCGGGAGCAGACAAGCCCGTCAGGGCGCGTCAGCGGGTGTTG
GCGGGTGTCGGGGCGCAGCCATGACCCAGTCACGTAGCGATAGCGGAGTGTATACTGGCTTAACTATGCG
GCATCAGAGCAGATTGTACTGAGAGTGCACCATATGCGGTGTGAAATACCGCACAGATGCGTAAGGAGAA
AATACCGCATCAGGCGCTCTTCCGCTTCCTCGCTCACTGACTCGCTGCGCTCGGTCGTTCGGCTGCGGCG
AGCGGTATCAGCTCACTCAAAGGCGGTAATACGGTTATCCACAGAATCAGGGGATAACGCAGGAAAGAAC
ATGTGAGCAAAAGGCCAGCAAAAGGCCAGGAACCGTAAAAAGGCCGCGTTGCTGGCGTTTTTCCATAGGC
TCCGCCCCCCTGACGAGCATCACAAAAATCGACGCTCAAGTCAGAGGTGGCGAAACCCGACAGGACTATA
AAGATACCAGGCGTTTCCCCCTGGAAGCTCCCTCGTGCGCTCTCCTGTTCCGACCCTGCCGCTTACCGGA
TACCTGTCCGCCTTTCTCCCTTCGGGAAGCGTGGCGCTTTCTCATAGCTCACGCTGTAGGTATCTCAGTT
CGGTGTAGGTCGTTCGCTCCAAGCTGGGCTGTGTGCACGAACCCCCCGTTCAGCCCGACCGCTGCGCCTT
ATCCGGTAACTATCGTCTTGAGTCCAACCCGGTAAGACACGACTTATCGCCACTGGCAGCAGCCACTGGT
AACAGGATTAGCAGAGCGAGGTATGTAGGCGGTGCTACAGAGTTCTTGAAGTGGTGGCCTAACTACGGCT
ACACTAGAAGGACAGTATTTGGTATCTGCGCTCTGCTGAAGCCAGTTACCTTCGGAAAAAGAGTTGGTAG
CTCTTGATCCGGCAAACAAACCACCGCTGGTAGCGGTGGTTTTTTTGTTTGCAAGCAGCAGATTACGCGC
AGAAAAAAAGGATCTCAAGAAGATCCTTTGATCTTTTCTACGGGGTCTGACGCTCAGTGGAACGAAAACT
CACGTTAAGGGATTTTGGTCATGCATGATATATCTCCCAATTTGTGTAGGGCTTATTATGCACGCTTAAA
AATAATAAAAGCAGACTTGACCTGATAGTTTGGCTGTGAGCAATTATGTGCTTAGTGCATCTAACGCTTG
AGTTAAGCCGCGCCGCGAAGCGGCGTCGGCTTGAACGAATTTCTAGCTAGACATTATTTGCCGACTACCT
TGGTGATCTCGCCTTTCACGTAGTGGACAAATTCTTCCAACTGATCTGCGCGCGAGGCCAAGCGATCTTC
TTCTTGTCCAAGATAAGCCTGTCTAGCTTCAAGTATGACGGGCTGATACTGGGCCGGCAGGCGCTCCATT
GCCCAGTCGGCAGCGACATCCTTCGGCGCGATTTTGCCGGTTACTGCGCTGTACCAAATGCGGGACAACG
TAAGCACTACATTTCGCTCATCGCCAGCCCAGTCGGGCGGCGAGTTCCATAGCGTTAAGGTTTCATTTAG
CGCCTCAAATAGATCCTGTTCAGGAACCGGATCAAAGAGTTCCTCCGCCGCTGGACCTACCAAGGCAACG
CTATGTTCTCTTGCTTTTGTCAGCAAGATAGCCAGATCAATGTCGATCGTGGCTGGCTCGAAGATACCTG
CAAGAATGTCATTGCGCTGCCATTCTCCAAATTGCAGTTCGCGCTTAGCTGGATAACGCCACGGAATGAT
GTCGTCGTGCACAACAATGGTGACTTCTACAGCGCGGAGAATCTCGCTCTCTCCAGGGGAAGCCGAAGTT
TCCAAAAGGTCGTTGATCAAAGCTCGCCGCGTTGTTTCATCAAGCCTTACGGTCACCGTAACCAGCAAAT
CAATATCACTGTGTGGCTTCAGGCCGCCATCCACTGCGGAGCCGTACAAATGTACGGCCAGCAACGTCGG
TTCGAGATGGCGCTCGATGACGCCAACTACCTCTGATAGTTGAGTCGATACTTCGGCGATCACCGCTTCC
CCCATGATGTTTAACTTTGTTTTAGGGCGACTGCCCTGCTGCGTAACATCGTTGCTGCTCCATAACATCA
AACATCGACCCACGGCGTAACGCGCTTGCTGCTTGGATGCCCGAGGCATAGACTGTACCCCAAAAAAACA
GTCATAACAAGCCATGAAAACCGCCACTGCGCCGTTACCACCGCTGCGTTCGGTCAAGGTTCTGGACCAG
TTGCGTGAGCGCATACGCTACTTGCATTACAGCTTACGAACCGAACAGGCTTATGTCCACTGGGTTCGTG
CCCGAATTGATCACAGGCAGCAACGCTCTGTCATCGTTACAATCAACATGCTACCCTCCGCGAGATCATC
CGTGTTTCAAACCCGGCAGCTTAGTTGCCGTTCTTCCGAATAGCATCGGTAACATGAGCAAAGTCTGCCG
CCTTACAACGGCTCTCCCGCTGACGCCGTCCCGGACTGATGGGCTGCCTGTATCGAGTGGTGATTTTGTG
CCGAGCTGCCGGTCGGGGAGCTGTTGGCTGGCTGGTGGCAGGATATATTGTGGTGTAAACAAATTGACGC
TTAGACAACTTAATAACACATTGCGGACGTTTTTAATGTACTGAATTAACGCCGAATTGAATTATCAGCT
TGCATGCCGGTCGATCTAGTAACATAGATGACACCGCGCGCGATAATTTATCCTAGTTTGCGCGCTATAT
TTTGTTTTCTATCGCGTATTAAATGTATAATTGCGGGACTCTAATCATAAAAACCCATCTCATAAATAAC
GTCATGCATTACATGTTAATTATTACATGCTTAACGTAATTCAACAGAAATTATATGATAATCATCGCAA
GACCGGCAACAGGATTCAATCTTAAGAAACTTTATTGCCAAATGTTTGAACGATCTGCTTGACTCTAGGG
GTCATCATTAGGGGCAGGGCATGCTCATGTAGAGCGCCTGCTCGCCGTCCGAGGCGGTGCCGTCGTACAG
GGCGGTGTCCAGGCCGCAGAGGGTGAACCCCATCCGCCGGTACGCGTGGATCGCCGGTGCGTTGACGTTG
GTGACCTCCAGCCAGAGGTGCCCGGCACCCCGCTCGCGGGCGAACTCCGTCGCGAGCCCCATCAACGCGC
GCCCGACCCCGTGCCCCCGGTGCTCCGGGGCGACCTCGATGTCCTCGACGGTCAGCCGGCGGTTCCAGCC
GGAGTACGAGACGACCACGAAGCCCGCCAGGTCGCCGTCGTCCCCGTACGCGACGAACGTCCGAGAGTCC
GGGTCGCCGTCCTCCCCGTCGTCCGATTCGTCGTCCGATTCGTCGTCGGGGAACACCTTGGTCAGGGGCG
GGTCCACCGGCACCTCCCGCAGGGTGAAGCCGTCCCCGGTGGCGGTGACGCGGAAGACGGTGTCGGTGGT
GAAGGACCCATCCAGTGCCTCGATGGCCTCGGCGTCCCCCGGGACACTGGTGCGGTACCGGTAAGCCGTG
TCGTCAAGAGTGGTACCCATGGTAGATCCCCTCGATCGAGTTGAGAGTGAATATGAGACTCTAATTGGAT
ACCGAGGGGAATTTATGGAACGTCAGTGGAGCATTTTTGACAAGAAATATTTGCTAGCTGATAGTGACCT
TAGGCGACTTTTGAACGCGCAATAATGGTTTCTGACGTATGTGCTTAGCTCATTAAACTCCAGAAACCCG
CGGCTCAGTGGCTCCTTCAACGTTGCGGTTCTGTCAGTTCCAAACGTAAAACGGCTTGTCCCGCGTCATC
GGCGGGGGTCATAACGTGACTCCCTTAATTCTCCGCTCATGATTGATAATTCGAGCT
Features (pLannotate 1.2.2; 18 found; start..end, strand, type, name):
    677..1387    +  CDS            mApple: photostable monomeric derivative of DsRed (Shaner et al., 2008) mammalian codon-optimized
   1393..1413    -  protein_bind   attB2: mutant version of attB; core recombination site for the Gateway® BP reaction BP Clonase™
   1485..1644    +  polyA_signal   CaMV poly(A) signal (fragment): cauliflower mosaic virus polyadenylation signal
   1734..1758    +  misc_feature   RB T-DNA repeat: right border repeat from nopaline C58 T-DNA
   2128..2529    +  CDS            Y4CG_SINFN (fragment): Protein inferred from homology: Swiss-Prot protein existence level 3. From Sinorhizobium fredii (strain NBRC 101917 / NGR234).
   3089..3718    +  CDS            pVS1 StaA: stability protein from the Pseudomonas plasmid pVS1 (Heeb et al., 2000)
   4147..5220    +  CDS            pVS1 RepA: replication protein from the Pseudomonas plasmid pVS1 (Heeb et al., 2000)
   5286..5480    +  rep_origin     pVS1 oriV: origin of replication for the Pseudomonas plasmid pVS1 (Heeb et al., 2000)
   5683..5722    +  CDS            rop (fragment): Rop protein, which maintains plasmids at low copy number; rop
   5824..5964    +  misc_feature   bom: basis of mobility region from pBR322
   6150..6738    -  rep_origin     ori: high-copy-number ColE1/pMB1/pBR322/pUC origin of replication
   6984..7771    -  CDS            SmR (fragment): aminoglycoside adenylyltransferase (Murphy, 1985); aadA; confers resistance to spectinomycin and streptomycin
   7782..7838    -  CDS            GmR (fragment): gentamycin acetyltransferase; aacC1; confers resistance to gentamycin
   8014..8037    -  promoter       Pc promoter (fragment): intI1 (promoter lies within the coding sequence); class 1 integron promoter
   8296..8320    +  misc_feature   LB T-DNA repeat: left border repeat from nopaline C58 T-DNA
   8413..8665    -  terminator     NOS terminator: nopaline synthase terminator and poly(A) signal
   8690..9254    -  CDS            NrsR (fragment): nourseothricin acetyltransferase; Streptomyces noursei nat1; confers resistance to nourseothricin
   9302..9481    -  promoter       NOS promoter: nopaline synthase promoter
