[The description below was written by a language model from this plasmid's Addgene catalogue record and pLannotate feature annotations shown in this document.]
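Description:
pN_UBQ10/mApple is a 9.6 kb binary T-DNA vector for plant expression, derived from pN_35S/mApple by Gibson assembly. Its backbone carries the elements typical of an Agrobacterium shuttle plasmid: the pVS1 origin (oriV) with its RepA replication and StaA stability proteins for maintenance in Agrobacterium, and a ColE1/pBR322-type origin with the bom mobilisation region for propagation in E. coli, where the catalogue entry lists it as low copy. Bacterial selection is by spectinomycin through the aadA (SmR) aminoglycoside adenylyltransferase gene, which appears to be driven by a fragment of the class 1 integron Pc promoter lying upstream of it.

Between the nopaline-type left and right T-DNA border repeats lie two expression units. The first is the 711 bp coding sequence of mApple, a photostable monomeric red fluorescent protein derived from DsRed, followed by an attB2 Gateway site remnant and a partial cauliflower mosaic virus polyadenylation signal. According to the catalogue entry, mApple is driven by the Arabidopsis thaliana UBQ10 (polyubiquitin) promoter; this promoter was not picked up in the automated feature table, though the unannotated region immediately upstream of mApple is where it would be expected. The second unit, in the opposite orientation near the left border, is a NOS promoter–nat–NOS terminator cassette encoding nourseothricin acetyltransferase, which allows selection of transformed plant cells on nourseothricin/streptothricin.

The construct provides a red fluorescent reporter under a plant ubiquitin promoter together with a nourseothricin marker. It can serve as a transformation reporter and as a counterpart to the 35S-driven parent. The record does not state the intended plant host.
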