Addgene plasmid #140405: pN_UBQ10/mApple
Purpose: mApple expression regulated by the A. thaliana UBQ10 promoter, co-expressed nourseothricin acetyl transferase selectable marker (nat)
Depositing lab: Mathias Pribil. Depositing organization: University of Copenhagen.
Backbone
  Vector backbone: pN_35S/mApple
  Backbone size w/o insert (bp): 8202
  Total vector size (bp): 9577
  Vector type: Plant Expression, Synthetic Biology
  Selectable markers: Nourseothricin/streptothricin
Growth in bacteria
  Bacterial resistance: Spectinomycin, 50 μg/mL
  Growth temperature: 37°C
  Growth strain: DH5alpha
  Copy number: Low Copy
Gene/Insert
  Gene/Insert name: mApple
  Species: Synthetic
  Insert size (bp): 711
  Promoter: AtUBQ10
  Cloning method: Gibson Cloning
  Sequencing primers: 5′ TAGTTTCTAGTTTGTGCGATCG; 3′ ATATGCTCAACACATGAGCGA
Resource information
  A portion of this plasmid was derived from a plasmid made by: mApple was amplified from mApple-pBAD, a gift from Michael Davidson & Nathan Shaner & Roger Tsien (Addgene plasmid # 54536 ; http://n2t.net/addgene:54536 ; RRID:Addgene_54536).
Terms and licenses: Academic/Nonprofit Terms; Industry Terms: Not Available to Industry
How to cite: pN_UBQ10/mApple was a gift from Mathias Pribil (Addgene plasmid # 140405 ; http://n2t.net/addgene:140405 ; RRID:Addgene_140405)
